>Addgene plasmid #184167 | pMC_mClover3_BSDminus_F2 | addgene full sequence | sequence record 360739 | Addgene NGS Result
AAGGCGCAGCGGTCGGGCTGAACGGGGGGTTCGTGCACACAGCCCAGCTTGGAGCGAACGACCTACACCG
AACTGAGATACCTACAGCGTGAGCTATGAGAAAGCGCCACGCTTCCCGAAGGGAGAAAGGCGGACAGGTA
TCCGGTAAGCGGCAGGGTCGGAACAGGAGAGCGCACGAGGGAGCTTCCAGGGGGAAACGCCTGGTATCTT
TATAGTCCTGTCGGGTTTCGCCACCTCTGACTTGAGCGTCGATTTTTGTGATGCTCGTCAGGGGGGCGGA
GCCTATGGAAAAACGCCAGCAACGCGGCCTTTTTACGGTTCCTGGCCTTTTGCTGGCCTTTTGCTCACAT
GTTCTTTCCTGCGTTATCCCCTGATTCTGTGGATAACCGTATTACCGCCTTTGAGTGAGCTGATACCGCT
CGCCGCAGCCGAACGACCGAGCGCAGCGAGTCAGTGAGCGAGGAAGCGGAAGAGCGCCTGATGCGGTATT
TTCTCCTTACGCATCTGTGCGGTATTTCACACCGCATATGGTGCACTCTCAGTACAATCTGCTCTGATGC
CGCATAGTTAAGCCAGTATACACTCCGCTATCGCTACGTGACTGGGTCATGGCTGCGCCCCGACACCCGC
CAACACCCGCTGACGCGCCCTGACGGGCTTGTCTGCTCCCGGCATCCGCTTACAGACAAGCTGTGACCGT
CTCCGGGAGCTGCATGTGTCAGAGGTTTTCACCGTCATCACCGAAACGCGCGAGGCAGCAGATCAATTCG
CGCGCGAAGGCGAAGCGGCATGCATAATGTGCCTGTCAAATGGACGAAGCAGGGATTCTGCAAACCCTAT
GCTACTCCGTCAAGCCGTCAATTGTCTGATTCGTTACCAATTATGACAACTTGACGGCTACATCATTCAC
TTTTTCTTCACAACCGGCACGGAACTCGCTCGGGCTGGCCCCGGTGCATTTTTTAAATACCCGCGAGAAA
TAGAGTTGATCGTCAAAACCAACATTGCGACCGACGGTGGCGATAGGCATCCGGGTGGTGCTCAAAAGCA
GCTTCGCCTGGCTGATACGTTGGTCCTCGCGCCAGCTTAAGACGCTAATCCCTAACTGCTGGCGGAAAAG
ATGTGACAGACGCGACGGCGACAAGCAAACATGCTGTGCGACGCTGGCGATTCTTCTCTCATCCGCCAAA
ACAGCCAAGCTGGAGACCGTTTGACATTACCCTGTTATCCCTAGATACATTACCCTGTTATCCCAGATGA
CATACCCTGTTATCCCTAGATGACATTACCCTGTTATCCCAGATGACATTACCCTGTTATCCCTAGATAC
ATTACCCTGTTATCCCAGATGACATACCCTGTTATCCCTAGATGACATTACCCTGTTATCCCAGATGACA
TTACCCTGTTATCCCTAGATACATTACCCTGTTATCCCAGATGACATACCCTGTTATCCCTAGATGACAT
TACCCTGTTATCCCAGATAAACTCAATGATGATGATGATGATGGTCGAGACTCAGCGGCCGCGGTGCCAG
GGCGTGCCCTTGGGCTCCCCGGGCGCGACTAGTGCCTCACGAAATCGATTCGCTCTTCTAATCTCCTCTC
TTCTCCTCTCTCCAGTGGTGGCTCTGGAAGTTCAGGTGGAGGCTCGGGTGGCGGCAGTTCGGTGAGCAAG
GGCGAGGAGCTGTTCACCGGGGTGGTGCCCATCCTGGTCGAGCTGGACGGCGACGTAAACGGCCACAAGT
TCAGCGTCCGCGGCGAGGGCGAGGGCGATGCCACCAACGGCAAGCTGACCCTGAAGTTCATCTGCACCAC
CGGCAAGCTGCCCGTGCCCTGGCCCACCCTCGTGACCACCTTCGGCTACGGCGTGGCCTGCTTCAGCCGC
TACCCCGACCACATGAAGCAGCACGACTTCTTCAAGTCCGCCATGCCCGAAGGCTACGTCCAGGAGCGCA
CCATCTCTTTCAAGGACGACGGTACCTACAAGACCCGCGCCGAGGTGAAGTTCGAGGGCGACACCCTGGT
GAACCGCATCGAGCTGAAGGGCATCGACTTCAAGGAGGACGGCAACATCCTGGGGCACAAGCTGGAGTAC
AACTTCAACAGCCACTACGTCTATATCACGGCCGACAAGCAGAAGAACTGCATCAAGGCTAACTTCAAGA
TCCGCCACAACGTTGAGGACGGCAGCGTGCAGCTCGCCGACCACTACCAGCAGAACACCCCCATCGGCGA
CGGCCCCGTGCTGCTGCCCGACAACCACTACCTGAGCCATCAGTCCAAGCTGAGCAAAGACCCCAACGAG
AAGCGCGATCACATGGTCCTGCTGGAGTTCGTGACCGCCGCCGGGATTACACATGGCATGGACGAGCTGT
ACAAGGGATCCGGAAGTGGCTCAAGCGGAGGAGGAAGTAGTGGAAGTTCGTAAGTATTGGTGCAGTGAAA
AAAATGCTTTATTTGTGAAATTTGTGATGCTATTGCTTTATTTGTAACCATTATAAGCTGCAATAAACAA
GTTAACAACAACAATTGCATTCATTTTATGTTTCAGGTTCAGGGGGAGGTGTGGGAGGTTTTTTAAAGCA
AGTAAAACCTCTACAAATGTGGTATGGCTGATTATGATCCTCTGGAGATTTAGCCCTCCCACACATAACC
AGAGGGCAGCAATTCACGAATCCCAACTGCCGTCGGCTGTCCATCACTGTCCTTCACTATGGCTTTGATC
CCAGGATGCAGATCGAGAAGCACCTGTCGGCACCGTCCGCAGGGGCTCAAGATGCCCCTGTTCTCATTTC
CGATCGCGACGATACAAGTCAGGTTGCCAGCTGCCGCAGCAGCAGCAGTGCCCAGCACCACGAGTTCTGC
ACAAGGTCCCCCAGTAAAATGATATACATTGACACCAGTGAAGATGCGGCCGTCGCTAGAGAGAGCTGCG
CTGGCGACGCTGTAGTCTTCAGAGATGGGGATGCTGTTGATTGTAGCCGTTGCTCTTTCAATGAGGGTGG
ATTCTTCTTGAGACAAAGGCTTGGCCATGGTGGCGGATCCCGCGTCACGACACCTGTGTTCTGGCGGCAA
ACCCGTTGCGAAAAAGAACGTTCACGGCGACTACTGCACTTATATACGGTTCTCCCCCACCCTCGGGAAA
AAGGCGGAGCCAGTACACGACATCACTTTCCCAGTTTACCCCGCGCCACCTTCTCTAGGCACCGGTTCAA
TTGCCGACCCCTCCCCCCAACTTCTCGGGGACTGTGGGCGATGTGCGCTCTGCCCACTGACGGGCACCGG
AGCCTAAGAGCGAATCGATTTCGTGAGGCGCCCCAACTGGGGTAACCTTTGAGTTCTCTCAGTTGGGGGT
AATCAGCATCATGATGTGGTACCACATCATGATGCTGATTATAAGAATGCGGCCGCCACACTCTAGTGGA
TCTCGAGTTAATAATTCAGAAGAACTCGTCAAGAAGGCGATAGAAGGCGATGCGCTGCGAATCGGGAGCG
GCGATACCGTAAAGCACGAGGAAGCGGTCAGCCCATTCGCCGCCAAGCTCTTCAGCAATATCACGGGTAG
CCAACGCTATGTCCTGATAGCGGTCCGCCACACCCAGCCGGCCACAGTCGATGAATCCAGAAAAGCGGCC
ATTTTCCACCATGATATTCGGCAAGCAGGCATCGCCATGGGTCACGACGAGATCCTCGCCGTCGGGCATG
CTCGCCTTGAGCCTGGCGAACAGTTCGGCTGGCGCGAGCCCCTGATGCTCTTCGTCCAGATCATCCTGAT
CGACAAGACCGGCTTCCATCCGAGTACGTGCTCGCTCGATGCGATGTTTCGCTTGGTGGTCGAATGGGCA
GGTAGCCGGATCAAGCGTATGCAGCCGCCGCATTGCATCAGCCATGATGGATACTTTCTCGGCAGGAGCA
AGGTGAGATGACAGGAGATCCTGCCCCGGCACTTCGCCCAATAGCAGCCAGTCCCTTCCCGCTTCAGTGA
CAACGTCGAGCACAGCTGCGCAAGGAACGCCCGTCGTGGCCAGCCACGATAGCCGCGCTGCCTCGTCTTG
CAGTTCATTCAGGGCACCGGACAGGTCGGTCTTGACAAAAAGAACCGGGCGCCCCTGCGCTGACAGCCGG
AACACGGCGGCATCAGAGCAGCCGATTGTCTGTTGTGCCCAGTCATAGCCGAATAGCCTCTCCACCCAAG
CGGCCGGAGAACCTGCGTGCAATCCATCTTGTTCAATCATGCGAAACGATCCTCATCCTGTCTCTTGATC
AGAGCTTGATCCCCTGCGCCATCAGATCCTTGGCGGCAAGAAAGCCATCCAGTTTACTTTGCAGGGCTTC
CCAACCTTACCAGAGGGCGCCCCAGCTGGCAATTCCGGTTCGCTTGCTGTCCATAAAACCGCCCAGTCTA
GCTATCGCCATGTAAGCCCACTGCAAGCTACCTGCTTTCTCTTTGCGCTTGCGTTTTCCCTTGTCCAGAT
AGCCCAGTAGCTGACATTCATCCGGGGTCAGCACCGTTTCTGCGGACTGGCTTTCTACGCGCTCGAGGGG
GGGCCAAACGGTCTCCAGCTTGGCTGTTTTGGCGGATGAGAGAAGATTTTCAGCCTGATACAGATTAAAT
CAGAACGCAGAAGCGGTCTGATAAAACAGAATTTGCCTGGCGGCAGTAGCGCGGTGGTCCCACCTGACCC
CATGCCGAACTCAGAAGTGAAACGCCGTAGCGCCGATGGTAGTGTGGGGTCTCCCCATGCGAGAGTAGGG
AACTGCCAGGCATCAAATAAAACGAAAGGCTCAGTCGAAAGACTGGGCCTTTCGTTTTATCTGTTGTTTG
TCGGTGAACGCTCTCCTGAGTAGGACAAATCCGCCGGGAGCGGATTTGAACGTTGCGAAGCAACGGCCCG
GAGGGTGGCGGGCAGGACGCCCGCCATAAACTGCCAGGCATCAAATTAAGCAGAAGGCCATCCTGACGGA
TGGCCTTTTTGCGTTTCTACAAACTCTTTTGTTTATTTTTCTAAATACATTCAAATATGTATCCGCTCAT
GACCAAAATCCCTTAACGTGAGTTTTCGTTCCACTGAGCGTCAGACCCCGTAGAAAAGATCAAAGGATCT
TCTTGAGATCCTTTTTTTCTGCGCGTAATCTGCTGCTTGCAAACAAAAAAACCACCGCTACCAGCGGTGG
TTTGTTTGCCGGATCAAGAGCTACCAACTCTTTTTCCGAAGGTAACTGGCTTCAGCAGAGCGCAGATACC
AAATACTGTCCTTCTAGTGTAGCCGTAGTTAGGCCACCACTTCAAGAACTCTGTAGCACCGCCTACATAC
CTCGCTCTGCTAATCCTGTTACCAGTGGCTGCTGCCAGTGGCGATAAGTCGTGTCTTACCGGGTTGGACT
CAAGACGATAGTTACCGGAT
Features (pLannotate 1.2.2; 18 found; start..end, strand, type, name):
    477..617     -  misc_feature   bom: basis of mobility region from pBR322
    719..759     -  CDS            rop (fragment): Rop protein, which maintains plasmids at low copy number; rop
    881..1171    -  CDS            araC (fragment): L-arabinose regulatory protein; araC
   1496..1513    -  CDS            capTEV™ (fragment): composite tag for in vivo biotinylation, TEV protease cleavage, and 6xHis tagging
   1534..1567    +  protein_bind   attB: minimal attB site for the φC31 integrase (Groth et al., 2000) phage φC31 integrase
   1672..2385    +  CDS            mClover3: mClover3 is a basic (constitutively fluorescent) green/yellow fluorescent protein published in 2016, derived from Aequorea victoria. It is reported to be a rapidly-maturing monomer with high acid sensitivity.
   2442..2523    -  polyA_signal   SV40 poly(A) signal: SV40 polyadenylation signal
   2546..2629    -  CDS            large T antigen (fragment): large T antigen from SV40 (simian virus 40)
   2640..3038    -  CDS            BSD: blasticidin S deaminase; Aspergillus terreus BSD; confers resistance to blasticidin
   3064..3275    -  promoter       EF-1α core promoter: core promoter for human elongation factor EF-1α
   3320..3359    +  protein_bind   phage φC31 attP (fragment): attachment site of phage φC31 phage φC31 integrase
   3446..4240    -  CDS            NeoR/KanR: aminoglycoside phosphotransferase from Tn5; aph(3')-II (or nptII); confers resistance to neomycin, kanamycin, and G418 (Geneticin®)
   4272..4544    -  CDS            tnpA (fragment): TN5P_ECOLX - Also known as tnp. Experimental evidence at protein level: Swiss-Prot protein existence level 1. Mediates transposition of transposon Tn5 by a 'cut and paste' mechanism. First, the monomeric transposase binds the 19 bp inverted DNA repeats flanking the transposon. Then, dimerization of the DNA- bound transposase creates a synaptic DNA complex. After nicking of the first DNA strand, excision of the transposon proceeds through a series of intermediates. The transposase then mediates the insertion of the transposon at a new site by strand transfer. The activity of the wild- type tran
   4655..4770    +  ncRNA          5S rRNA: Accession: RF00001 - 5S ribosomal RNA
   4774..4860    +  terminator     rrnB T1 terminator: Escherichia coli rrnB; transcription terminator T1 from the E. coli rrnB gene
   4952..4979    +  terminator     rrnB T2 terminator: transcription terminator T2 from the E. coli rrnB gene
   4998..5042    +  promoter       AmpR promoter (fragment): bla
   5113..291     +  rep_origin     ori (across the origin): high-copy-number ColE1/pMB1/pBR322/pUC origin of replication
