[The description below was written by a language model from this plasmid's Addgene catalogue record and pLannotate feature annotations shown in this document.]
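Description:
pMC_mClover3_BSDminus_F2 is a donor cassette plasmid for CRISPR-based, high-throughput tagging of endogenous genes, built on the pMC.BESPX minicircle parental backbone. In bacteria it replicates from a ColE1/pUC-type origin and is selected with kanamycin through the Tn5-derived NeoR/KanR gene. The annotation also picks up backbone remnants (bom, fragments of rop, araC and tnpA, rrnB terminators, a partial AmpR promoter) that have no stated role in the payload. The payload lies between a φC31 attB site and a φC31 attP fragment. In minicircle systems, this arrangement lets φC31 integrase recombine the two sites, excising the intervening cassette as a small circle free of the bacterial origin and resistance gene.

Between the attachment sites sit two units. The first is the mClover3 coding sequence, a monomeric green/yellow fluorescent protein derived from Aequorea victoria. The record describes it as a synthetic exon in reading frame 2. The feature table does not annotate splice acceptor or donor elements around it, though the synthetic exon description and the associated homology-independent intron-targeting approach imply them. The idea is that the cassette is inserted into a Cas9-cut intron of a target gene, and the exon is then spliced into the mature transcript to produce an internally tagged fusion protein. The "F2" frame variant would suit introns of the matching phase.

The second unit is a blasticidin S deaminase gene from Aspergillus terreus. It is driven by the EF-1α core promoter, ends in an SV40 polyadenylation signal, and lies on the opposite strand from mClover3, which probably explains "BSDminus" in the name. It allows blasticidin selection of cells that have integrated the donor into the genome.
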