Addgene plasmid #184167: pMC_mClover3_BSDminus_F2
Purpose: Donor cassette plasmid for high-throughput tagging, encoding an mClover3 synthetic exon in frame 2, as well as a blasticidin resistance gene for selection of genomic integrants.
Depositing lab: Ophir Shalem. Depositing organization: Children's Hospital of Philadelphia. Publication: Efficient and flexible tagging of endogenous genes by homology-independent intron targeting. Serebrenik YV, Sansbury SE, Kumar SS, Henao-Mejia J, Shalem O. Genome Res. 2019 Aug;29(8):1322-1328. doi: 10.1101/gr.246413.118. Epub 2019 Jun 25. PubMed 31239279.
Backbone
  Vector backbone: pMC.BESPX
  Vector type: CRISPR
  Selectable markers: Blasticidin
Growth in bacteria
  Bacterial resistance: Kanamycin, 50 μg/mL
  Growth temperature: 37°C
  Growth strain: NEB Stable
  Copy number: Unknown
Gene/Insert 1
  Gene/Insert name: mClover3
  Species: Aequorea victoria
Gene/Insert 2
  Gene/Insert name: bsd (alt name: Blasticidin-S deaminase)
  Species: Aspergillus terreus
Terms and licenses: Academic/Nonprofit Terms; Industry Terms: Not Available to Industry
How to cite: pMC_mClover3_BSDminus_F2 was a gift from Ophir Shalem (Addgene plasmid # 184167 ; http://n2t.net/addgene:184167 ; RRID:Addgene_184167)
